>Addgene plasmid #123481 | pMK-PpsbB | addgene full sequence | sequence record 247683 | Addgene NGS Result
CTAAATTGTAAGCGTTAATATTTTGTTAAAATTCGCGTTAAATTTTTGTTAAATCAGCTCATTTTTTAAC
CAATAGGCCGAAATCGGCAAAATCCCTTATAAATCAAAAGAATAGACCGAGATAGGGTTGAGTGGCCGCT
ACAGGGCGCTCCCATTCGCCATTCAGGCTGCGCAACTGTTGGGAAGGGCGTTTCGGTGCGGGCCTCTTCG
CTATTACGCCAGCTGGCGAAAGGGGGATGTGCTGCAAGGCGATTAAGTTGGGTAACGCCAGGGTTTTCCC
AGTCACGACGTTGTAAAACGACGGCCAGTGAGCGCGACGTAATACGACTCACTATAGGGCGAATTGAAGG
AAGGCCGTCAAGGCCGCATCAACGAGCTCGGTCTCAGGAGGAAAATGGGATCAACTCCCCCATTGCGTAT
TGGTACTTATCGAGTATAGAATAAATCTTACTTGAGACCGGTACCCTCTGGGCCTCATGGGCCTTCCTTT
CACTGCCCGCTTTCCAGTCGGGAAACCTGTCGTGCCAGCTGCATTAACATGGTCATAGCTGTTTCCTTGC
GTATTGGGCGCTCTCCGCTTCCTCGCTCACTGACTCGCTGCGCTCGGTCGTTCGGGTAAAGCCTGGGGTG
CCTAATGAGCAAAAGGCCAGCAAAAGGCCAGGAACCGTAAAAAGGCCGCGTTGCTGGCGTTTTTCCATAG
GCTCCGCCCCCCTGACGAGCATCACAAAAATCGACGCTCAAGTCAGAGGTGGCGAAACCCGACAGGACTA
TAAAGATACCAGGCGTTTCCCCCTGGAAGCTCCCTCGTGCGCTCTCCTGTTCCGACCCTGCCGCTTACCG
GATACCTGTCCGCCTTTCTCCCTTCGGGAAGCGTGGCGCTTTCTCATAGCTCACGCTGTAGGTATCTCAG
TTCGGTGTAGGTCGTTCGCTCCAAGCTGGGCTGTGTGCACGAACCCCCCGTTCAGCCCGACCGCTGCGCC
TTATCCGGTAACTATCGTCTTGAGTCCAACCCGGTAAGACACGACTTATCGCCACTGGCAGCAGCCACTG
GTAACAGGATTAGCAGAGCGAGGTATGTAGGCGGTGCTACAGAGTTCTTGAAGTGGTGGCCTAACTACGG
CTACACTAGAAGAACAGTATTTGGTATCTGCGCTCTGCTGAAGCCAGTTACCTTCGGAAAAAGAGTTGGT
AGCTCTTGATCCGGCAAACAAACCACCGCTGGTAGCGGTGGTTTTTTTGTTTGCAAGCAGCAGATTACGC
GCAGAAAAAAAGGATCTCAAGAAGATCCTTTGATCTTTTCTACGGGGTCTGACGCTCAGTGGAACGAAAA
CTCACGTTAAGGGATTTTGGTCATGAGATTATCAAAAAGGATCTTCACCTAGATCCTTTTAAATTAAAAA
TGAAGTTTTAAATCAATCTAAAGTATATATGAGTAAACTTGGTCTGACAGTTATTAGAAAAATTCATCCA
GCAGACGATAAAACGCAATACGCTGGCTATCCGGTGCCGCAATGCCATACAGCACCAGAAAACGATCCGC
CCATTCGCCGCCCAGTTCTTCCGCAATATCACGGGTGGCCAGCGCAATATCCTGATAACGATCCGCCACG
CCCAGACGGCCGCAATCAATAAAGCCGCTAAAACGGCCATTTTCCACCATAATGTTCGGCAGGCACGCAT
CACCATGGGTCACCACCAGATCTTCGCCATCCGGCATGCTCGCTTTCAGACGCGCAAACAGCTCTGCCGG
TGCCAGGCCCTGATGTTCTTCATCCAGATCATCCTGATCCACCAGGCCCGCTTCCATACGGGTACGCGCA
CGTTCAATACGATGTTTCGCCTGATGATCAAACGGACAGGTCGCCGGGTCCAGGGTATGCAGACGACGCA
TGGCATCCGCCATAATGCTCACTTTTTCTGCCGGCGCCAGATGGCTAGACAGCAGATCCTGACCCGGCAC
TTCGCCCAGCAGCAGCCAATCACGGCCCGCTTCGGTCACCACATCCAGCACCGCCGCACACGGAACACCG
GTGGTGGCCAGCCAGCTCAGACGCGCCGCTTCATCCTGCAGCTCGTTCAGCGCACCGCTCAGATCGGTTT
TCACAAACAGCACCGGACGACCCTGCGCGCTCAGACGAAACACCGCCGCATCAGAGCAGCCAATGGTCTG
CTGCGCCCAATCATAGCCAAACAGACGTTCCACCCACGCTGCCGGGCTACCCGCATGCAGGCCATCCTGT
TCAATCATACTCTTCCTTTTTCAATATTATTGAAGCATTTATCAGGGTTATTGTCTCATGAGCGGATACA
TATTTGAATGTATTTAGAAAAATAAACAAATAGGGGTTCCGCGCACATTTCCCCGAAAAGTGCCAC
Features (pLannotate 1.2.2; 8 found; start..end, strand, type, name):
      3..134     -  rep_origin     M13 ori (fragment): M13 bacteriophage origin of replication; arrow indicates direction of (+) strand synthesis
    155..311     -  CDS            lacZα (fragment): LacZα fragment of β-galactosidase; lacZ fragment
    320..338     +  promoter       T7 promoter: promoter for bacteriophage T7 RNA polymerase
    490..537     -  CDS            lacI (fragment): lac repressor; lacI; The lac repressor binds to the lac operator to inhibit transcription in E. coli. This inhibition can be relieved by adding lactose or isopropyl-β-D-thiogalactopyranoside (IPTG).
    574..614     -  rep_origin     RSF ori (fragment): Plasmids containing the RSF 1030 origin of replication can be propagated in E. coli cells that contain additional plasmids with compatible origins.
    692..1280    -  rep_origin     ori: high-copy-number ColE1/pMB1/pBR322/pUC origin of replication
   1454..2248    -  CDS            NeoR/KanR: aminoglycoside phosphotransferase confers resistance to neomycin, kanamycin, and G418 (Geneticin®)
   2249..2353    -  promoter       AmpR promoter: bla
