[The description below was written by a language model from this plasmid's Addgene catalogue record and pLannotate feature annotations shown in this document.]
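Description:
pMK-PpsbB is a small (about 2.4 kb) synthetic-biology part plasmid from the MoChlo kit, a modular cloning toolbox for chloroplast biotechnology. It is built on the pMK-RQ backbone, a gene-synthesis carrier vector, and is maintained in E. coli as a high-copy plasmid. The annotated sequence shows a ColE1/pUC-type origin of replication and an aminoglycoside phosphotransferase (NeoR/KanR) gene driven by the bla (AmpR) promoter, which provides the kanamycin selection listed in the record. The remaining annotations are a T7 promoter and short fragments of an M13 origin, lacZα, lacI and an RSF origin. These look like backbone remnants or partial sequence matches rather than functional modules.

The payload is PpsbB, described by the depositors as a chloroplast promoter produced by gene synthesis and formatted for Golden Gate cloning. By its name it presumably corresponds to the promoter of the plastid psbB gene, which encodes a photosystem II subunit, but the record does not state the source species, the promoter's length, or the Type IIS enzyme and overhangs that flank it. The automated feature table does not annotate the insert itself. It most likely lies in the unannotated stretch downstream of the T7 promoter, though this is an inference from the map.

The plasmid has no expression function of its own. It serves as a storage and donor vector for a standardized promoter part, which can be released and combined with other MoChlo modules, such as untranslated regions, coding sequences and terminators, to assemble transcription units and multigene cassettes for plastid transformation vectors.
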