Addgene plasmid #123481: pMK-PpsbB
Purpose: MoChlo kit
Depositing lab: Scott Lenaghan & C. Neal Stewart. Depositing organization: University of Tennessee Institute of Agriculture. Publication: MoChlo: A versatile modular cloning toolbox for chloroplast biotechnology. Occhialini A, Piatek A, Pfotenhauer AC, Frazier TP, Stewart CN, Lenaghan S. Plant Physiol. 2019 Jan 24. pii: pp.18.01220. doi: 10.1104/pp.18.01220. PubMed 30679266.
Backbone
  Vector backbone: pMK-RQ
  Vector type: Synthetic Biology
Growth in bacteria
  Bacterial resistance: Kanamycin, 50 μg/mL
  Growth temperature: 37°C
  Growth strain: Top10
  Copy number: High Copy
Gene/Insert
  Gene/Insert name: PpsbB
  Cloning method: Restriction Enzyme; 5′ cloning site Unknown (unknown if destroyed)
Terms and licenses: Academic/Nonprofit Terms; Industry Terms: Not Available to Industry
Depositor comments: All inserts have been produced by gene synthesis and cloned in the indicated backbone vector. The insert is a chloroplast promoter designed for Golden-Gate cloning. The Original Material was developed in the performance of research that was funded by Grant Nos. ARPA-E: DE-AR000660 & DARPA: D17AC00016.
How to cite: pMK-PpsbB was a gift from Scott Lenaghan & C. Neal Stewart (Addgene plasmid # 123481 ; http://n2t.net/addgene:123481 ; RRID:Addgene_123481)
