>Addgene plasmid #123481 | pMK-PpsbB | depositor partial sequence | sequence record 235585 | PpsbB
GAAAATGGGATCAACTCCCCCATTGCGTATTGGTACTTATCGAGTATAGAATAAATCT
